Addgene plasmid #214890: pAB27 (pmyo-3::GtACR2::mCerulean::βHK::Chrimson)
Purpose: Expresses the optogenetic tool BiPOLES in BWMs of C. elegans.
Depositing lab: Alexander Gottschalk. Depositing organization: Goethe-Universitaet Frankfurt am Main. Publication: All-optical closed-loop voltage clamp for precise control of muscles and neurons in live animals. Bergs ACF, Liewald JF, Rodriguez-Rozada S, Liu Q, Wirt C, Bessel A, Zeitzschel N, Durmaz H, Nozownik A, Dill H, Jospin M, Vierock J, Bargmann CI, Hegemann P, Wiegert JS, Gottschalk A. Nat Commun. 2023 Apr 6;14(1):1939. doi: 10.1038/s41467-023-37622-6. PubMed 37024493.
Backbone
  Vector backbone: pDD96.52
  Backbone manufacturer: Fire Lab
  Backbone size w/o insert (bp): 4620
  Total vector size (bp): 7691
  Vector type: Worm Expression
Growth in bacteria
  Bacterial resistance: Ampicillin, 100 μg/mL
  Growth temperature: 37°C
  Growth strain: DH5alpha
  Copy number: High Copy
Gene/Insert
  Gene/Insert name: GtACR2_mCerulean_bHK_Chrimson
  Species: Synthetic
  Insert size (bp): 3071
  Tag / fusion protein: mCerulean
Resource information
  A portion of this plasmid was derived from a plasmid made by: Peter Hegemann
Terms and licenses: Academic/Nonprofit Terms; Industry Terms: Not Available to Industry
How to cite: pAB27 (pmyo-3::GtACR2::mCerulean::βHK::Chrimson) was a gift from Alexander Gottschalk (Addgene plasmid # 214890 ; http://n2t.net/addgene:214890 ; RRID:Addgene_214890)
