[The description below was written by a language model from this plasmid's Addgene catalogue record and pLannotate feature annotations shown in this document.]
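Description:
pAB27 is a C. elegans expression plasmid built on the Fire Lab vector pDD96.52, designed to express the bidirectional optogenetic tool BiPOLES in the body wall muscles (BWMs) of the worm. In E. coli it is a high-copy plasmid with a ColE1/pUC-type origin, selected through the β-lactamase (AmpR) gene and its own promoter. Remnants of pUC/pBR322 cloning-vector sequence (lac promoter and operator, CAP site, and fragments of lacI, rop, bom and the MCS) are also annotated. The catalogue lists a total size of 7,691 bp, whereas the sequenced record behind the feature table is 9,158 nt; the record does not explain the difference.

The payload is a synthetic fusion open reading frame named GtACR2_mCerulean_bHK_Chrimson. According to the plasmid name it is driven by the myo-3 promoter, a muscle myosin promoter. Neither this promoter nor the GtACR2 segment was picked up by the automated annotation; both presumably lie in the unannotated region upstream of the detected features. The annotated parts run in order:

a short KCNJ2 (Kir2.1) fragment, a motif of the kind commonly used as a membrane trafficking signal; an mCerulean-family cyan fluorescent protein (called as mCerulean3); a fragment of the gastric H+/K+ ATPase β subunit (βHK), which in BiPOLES serves as a transmembrane linker that keeps both opsins correctly oriented; and the red-light-driven cation channelrhodopsin Chrimson.

Fusing the blue-light-sensitive anion channel GtACR2 to Chrimson at fixed stoichiometry allows inhibition and excitation of the same cell with two colours of light, while mCerulean reports expression. A short aex-5 match downstream probably reflects worm genomic sequence in the backbone. The associated work used such tools for all-optical closed-loop voltage clamping of muscles and neurons in live animals.
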