Features (pLannotate 1.2.2; 15 found; start..end, strand, type, name):
   2397..2413    -  misc_feature   MCS (fragment): pUC18/19 multiple cloning site
   3376..3435    +  CDS            KCNJ2 (fragment): KCNJ2_HUMAN - Also known as IRK1. Experimental evidence at protein level: Swiss-Prot protein existence level 1. Probably participates in establishing action potential waveform and excitability of neuronal and muscle tissues. Inward rectifier potassium channels are characterized by a greater tendency to allow potassium to flow into the cell rather than out of it. Their voltage dependence is regulated by the concentration of extracellular potassium; as external potassium is raised, the voltage range of the channel opening shifts to more positive voltages. The inward rectification is mainly due t
   3445..4155    +  CDS            mCerulean3: mCerulean3 is a basic (constitutively fluorescent) cyan fluorescent protein published in 2011, derived from Aequorea victoria. It is reported to be a somewhat slowly-maturing monomer with very low acid sensitivity.
   4162..4473    +  CDS            Atp4b (fragment): ATP4B_MOUSE - Experimental evidence at protein level: Swiss-Prot protein existence level 1. The beta subunit of the gastric H(+)/K(+) ATPase pump which transports H(+) ions in exchange for K(+) ions across the apical membrane of parietal cells. Plays a structural and regulatory role in the assembly and membrane targeting of a functionally active pump (By similarity). Within a transport cycle, the transfer of a H(+) ion across the membrane is coupled to ATP hydrolysis and is associated with a transient phosphorylation of the alpha subunit that shifts the pump conformation from inward-facing (E1
   4516..5560    +  CDS            Chrimson (fragment): red light-drivable channelrhodopsin from Chlamydomonas noctigama (Klapoetke et al., 2014)
   6289..6441    +  CDS            aex-5 (fragment): AEX5_CAEEL - Also known as kpc-3 From Caenorhabditis elegans.
   6569..6604    +  CDS            rop (fragment): Rop protein, which maintains plasmids at low copy number; rop
   6706..6805    +  misc_feature   bom (fragment): basis of mobility region from pBR322
   6903..7007    +  promoter       AmpR promoter: bla
   7008..7868    +  CDS            AmpR: β-lactamase; bla; confers resistance to ampicillin, carbenicillin, and related antibiotics
   8039..8627    +  rep_origin     ori: high-copy-number ColE1/pMB1/pBR322/pUC origin of replication
   8810..8902    +  CDS            lacI (fragment): lac repressor; lacI; The lac repressor binds to the lac operator to inhibit transcription in E. coli. This inhibition can be relieved by adding lactose or isopropyl-β-D-thiogalactopyranoside (IPTG).
   8915..8936    +  protein_bind   CAP binding site: CAP binding activates transcription in the presence of cAMP. E. coli catabolite activator protein
   8951..8981    +  promoter       lac promoter: promoter for the E. coli lac operon
   8989..9005    +  protein_bind   lac operator: The lac repressor binds to the lac operator to inhibit transcription in E. coli. This inhibition can be relieved by adding lactose or isopropyl-β-D-thiogalactopyranoside (IPTG). lac repressor encoded by lacI
>Addgene plasmid #214890 | pAB27 (pmyo-3::GtACR2::mCerulean::βHK::Chrimson) | addgene full sequence | sequence record 466500 | Addgene NGS Result
AAGCTTGGGCTGCAGGTCGGCTATAATAAGTTCTTGAATAAAATAATTTTCCCGACAAAACATGAGTATT
TCTTTCGAAAATAAAAGTGCAGGCTAATTAGAGATTATTCTGTAATTAACTGCATAATTTGTCACGTGCC
ATAGTTTTACATTCCACTACGTCATAGTTCTTAAAATACTAATCTCCTGAAAATAGAAGTAGGTGAAGAA
AGTTTAATTATCAGTTCTAAAATGACAATTGATCTTTGGAATATGTTCTGAAACTACCGATCATTGAACA
GATGCTATTTGAATGATATAGAATTGTATATTTGCAATTTCTGAAACGCGTTCTTAAAGGCACACAGATT
AATTCAAAAGGGTCTGGCCGCAAAAAGGTTTATGGTGGCCGATTTTGAGTTTTGTGTGTGATTGCTTTTT
CACAATCAGTGTTTTCAGGATTATGTGATGAACTAGATCTTCAAGTTTCGTTACATTTCATATGTTTTCG
GAACTCACGAAGTACATATTGGGTATTGTGCTCAAAAAATTCAGCAATCAGCTTCGCTCCGCTGACTTTA
GAACCCAAAAAAATAGTATGGCCAAACTGACTGTGTTACGATCATTTCAATTTTTCAATACATATTTAAG
ATTTCTAAGAGTAAGAAGGTCAAAAACTGTTCTGGAATACATATATATTTTTCAGGTTACAATTAGTCAA
AAAGTGCACTGAAATATACGTTTTAATTTCACGAATAACCCAATTAGTTCAATGTATTTTTGGTCAACCA
ACGTTAAAGTTTGGCTTCCAACCAATTATCATTTCTGATCAACCACAATGTTTTTTCTTTATCTGCAAGT
TAATTTTTTATTTTTATCCAGATGTTTGGCATATTTTTCAATTCTTCACTAGCGCCCACTTCTTGCACTT
CCGGCGCCCTGAATCTAATGCATCTGTTGCAAGAATTGAAAGACCAATCAACACATTGTTTTCTTCACGA
GATACTGAAGAAAATGAATAAAAACAGAGAAAAAGAGCCATGTGATTAGTGACAACTGTTGCTAACAGAT
ACCATAGCTTGGACTTGGTACGTGATGGCAACGTATGGGTCAACAAAAATGATTGCAGAGGGGGTGCAAA
ACAGTCAAGTCGAGAAAATATGAAAAACAGAAAACAAAGAACAGAAAAATGGGTTTGAGAGTCAGTATAA
TTTATAAAAGAAAAATTGTACATAGAAATTAACCATTTTTGTAGAAGAAGTTATTTTTCAAGCATCGTTA
AAAATTATTCAAAGCACCTTATTTCATATTTAATTTTAAACATGGTTAAATGAACAACACGGTGCGCAAT
CAGGAAAACTTGAAATCTGAAACTGTTGTTGTGATCTTCTTCGCAACTGTTCAGATAGCACTAGTGTAAT
GTTAAGAGTGCGCGAATATAATGGAATATAATGGATCACACCTCCTGCCATCAGGTAAACGTCTCTGTTA
TCACATATTTCCAACTATTAAATTTTTACCTTTTACAGTTTTACATTTTTTTGAAAAAAGTAACTTTTTG
TCTTCAAAATCCCTGACGAAAATATCAAATATTTTAATCGAGACTGCAGAGGAACCGATTGATGATTTGG
AAAATCCAGCTTTACCTGTGTAAGAACTGAAAAGTTTCATAACCCTAGGGTATTCCCAGTTACATTCCCC
ACTGGCTAACAATAGCACCCAGTTTTTCATCACCTTTCTTCAAATTTCTCGGCGATTTGTTAAAAACAAA
ATTTGTGTCCCTTCTCTGATATCTCTATGTCTCTAAACACAAGTTCATCGGAAAACGAAGGAGGGTAGGT
GTTGGTTGGGCTCCCGAAGTGAAAATAGAAGAGCAAGAATAGAATATTAGAGAGAGAGTGCAGAGAGGGC
GGGATAGCTCCCGGGATTCCGTTTTCTTCTTCTTTATCTTCAACGATGATGTGTGTGCGTGTTGTATAGA
TTCTGTTGCTCCCCCACAACTCGCTCCGAAGGCTCAATACAATTCAATTGATATTGGAGGAGAGCCTACC
GGAGTGGGAGGATAAGAAGAAACATAAGAAGAAGAAGAAGAAGAAGCATGCTTCTGGTTTTTGATGCTAT
GAAAACGGCACAAAAAGATGATTGAGGTCCCTTTTCAATACCTTCTCTCATCTTTCAAATCCCATTGAAA
CCTAAAACTTCTCACCACGCTTTACCATTGTTCTCCAAAAACTTATAGCAATGTCTATAACTTTTTTATC
TCTGAAAAGCAGTGTTCCATTTTTCTTTTTCCTATTTTATTTCAATTGTTTCTCACATTTCGTTTGGATT
CTTTGCTTGTCAACCAGCTTCTTCTTCCACTTTTACCGTCTAATTTTCAGGGCAGGGAGCCATCAAACCC
ACGACCACTAGATCCATCTAGAGGATCCCCGGGATTGGCCAAAGGACCCAAAGGTATGTTTCGAATGATA
CTAACATAACATAGAACATTTTCAGGAGGACCCTTGGATGGCATCACAGGTCGTCTATGGGGAATGGGCA
TCAACTCACACCGAGTGCTACAATATGTCCAGAATCGACTCCACCTTCGTCTCACTGCTGCAGCTGGTGT
GGGCCGTGGTCTCAGGCTGCCAGACAATCTTCATGATTAGCAGGGCTCCCAAGGTCCCTTGGGAGTCCGT
GTACCTGCCCTTTGTCGAATCTATCACTTATGCACTGGCCAGTACTGGCAACGGAACCCTGCAGATGAGG
GACGGCAGATTCTTTCCTTGGAGCCGAATGGCCTCCTGGCTGTGCACCTGTCCAATCATGCTGGGACAGA
TTTCTAACATGGCTCTGGTGAAGTACAAAAGTATCCCACTGAATCCCATTGCACAGGCCGCTTCCATCAT
TAGAGTGGTCATGGGAATCACCGCTACAATTTCTCCCGCAGAGTATATGAAGTGGCTGTTCTTTTTCTTT
GGGGCCACCTGCCTGGTGTTCGAGTACAGTGTGGTCTTCACAATCTTTCAAGTGGGGCTGTATGGCTTTG
AATCTGTCGGGACACCTCTGGCACAGAAGGTGGTGGTGAGGATCAAGATGCTGCGCCTGATCTTCTTTAT
TGCTTGGACTATGTTCCCAATCGTGTGGCTGATTTCACCCACCGGAGTCTGCGTGATCCACGAGAACGTG
AGCGCCATTCTGTACCTGCTGGCTGACGGCCTGTGCAAAAATACATATGGAGTGATCCTGTGGAGCACTG
CCTGGGGAGTGCTGGAAGGGAAGTGGGACCCCGCATGTCTGCCAGGGCAGGAGAAACCCGAAGCCGACGA
TCCTTTTGGCCTGAATCACGAGAAGAATGCCCCTCCTAACGACGAAGTCAATATCAGAATGTTTGGAAGG
GGACGTACGGCGGCCAAGAGCAGGATCACCAGCGAGGGCGAGTACATCCCCCTGGACCAGATCGACATCA
ACGTGGCGGTACCCGTGAGCAAGGGCGAGGAGCTGTTCACCGGGGTGGTGCCCATCCTGGTCGAGCTGGA
CGGCGACGTAAACGGCCACAAGTTCAGCGTGTCCGGCGAGGGCGAGGGCGATGCCACCTACGGCAAGCTG
ACCCTGAAGTTCATCTGCACCACCGGCAAGCTGCCCGTGCCCTGGCCCACCCTCGTGACCACCCTGAGCT
GGGGCGTGCAGTGCTTCGCCCGCTACCCCGACCACATGAAGCAGCACGACTTCTTCAAGTCCGCCATGCC
CGAAGGCTACGTCCAGGAGCGCACCATCTTCTTCAAGGACGACGGCAACTACAAGACCCGCGCCGAGGTG
AAGTTCGAGGGCGACACCCTGGTGAACCGCATCGAGCTGAAGGGCATCGACTTCAAGGAGGACGGCAACA
TCCTGGGGCACAAGCTGGAGTACAACGCCATCCACGGCAACGTCTATATCACCGCCGACAAGCAGAAGAA
CGGCATCAAGGCCAACTTCGGCCTCAACTGCAACATCGAGGACGGCAGCGTGCAGCTCGCCGACCACTAC
CAGCAGAACACCCCCATCGGCGACGGCCCCGTGCTGCTGCCCGACAACCACTACCTGAGCACCCAGTCCA
AGCTGAGCAAAGACCCCAACGAGAAGCGCGATCACATGGTCCTGCTGGAGTTCGTGACCGCCGCCGGGAT
CACTCTCGGCATGGACGAGCTGTATACCGGTGCAGCCCTGCAGGAGAAGAAGTCATGCAGCCAGCGCATG
GCCGAATTCCGGCAATACTGTTGGAACCCGGACACTGGGCAGATGCTGGGCCGCACCCCAGCCCGGTGGG
TGTGGATCAGCCTGTACTATGCAGCTTTCTACGTGGTCATGACTGGGCTCTTTGCCTTGTGCATCTATGT
GCTGATGCAGACCATTGATCCCTACACCCCCGACTACCAGGACCAGTTAAAGTCACCGGGGGTAACCTTG
AGACCGGATGTGTATGGGGAAAGAGGGCTGCAGATTTCCTACAACATCTCTGAAAACAGCTCTAGACAGG
CCCAGATCACCGGACGTCCGGAGGGAGCTGTACAAGAGCTGATCAGCAGCGCCACCAGATCTCTGTTTGC
CGCCGGAGGCATCAACCCTTGGCCTAACCCCTACCACCACGAGGACATGGGCTGTGGAGGAATGACACCT
ACAGGCGAGTGCTTCAGCACCGAGTGGTGGTGTGACCCTTCTTACGGACTGAGCGACGCCGGATACGGAT
ATTGCTTCGTGGAGGCCACAGGCGGCTACCTGGTCGTGGGAGTGGAGAAGAAGCAGGCTTGGCTGCACAG
CAGAGGCACACCAGGAGAAAAGATCGGCGCCCAGGTCTGCCAGTGGATTGCTTTCAGCATCGCCATCGCC
CTGCTGACATTCTACGGCTTCAGCGCTTGGAAGGCCACTTGCGGTTGGGAGGAGGTCTACGTCTGTTGCG
TCGAGGTGCTGTTCGTGACCCTGGAGATCTTCAAGGAGTTCAGCAGCCCCGCCACAGTGTACCTGTCTAC
CGGCAACCACGCCTATTGCCTGCGCTACTTCGAGTGGCTGCTGTCTTGCCCCGTGATCCTGATCAAGCTG
AGCAACCTGAGCGGCCTGAAGAACGACTACAGCAAGCGGACCATGGGCCTGATCGTGTCTTGCGTGGGAA
TGATCGTGTTCGGCATGGCCGCAGGACTGGCTACCGATTGGCTCAAGTGGCTGCTGTATATCGTGTCTTG
CATCTACGGCGGCTACATGTACTTCCAGGCCGCCAAGTGCTACGTGGAAGCCAACCACAGCGTGCCTAAA
GGCCATTGCCGCATGGTCGTGAAGCTGATGGCCTACGCTTACTTCGCCTCTTGGGGCAGCTACCCAATCC
TCTGGGCAGTGGGACCAGAAGGACTGCTGAAGCTGAGCCCTTACGCCAACAGCATCGGCCACAGCATCTG
CGACATCATCGCCAAGGAGTTTTGGACCTTCCTGGCCCACCACCTGAGGATCAAGATCCACGAGCACATC
CTGATCCACGGCGACATCCGGAAGACCACCAAGATGGAGATCGGAGGCGAGGAGGTGGAAGTGGAAGAGT
TCGTGGAGGAGGAGGACGAGGACACAGTGTGACGTCGACGGTACCGGTCAGATATCACTCGAGGAGCTCC
CGAGATCTTCAGCGCTCAGCATTCGTAGAATTGTAAGTTTAAACTTTCTCATACTAACTAACGCGCTCTA
TTTAAATTTTCAGAATTCCAACTGAGCGCCGGTCGCTACCATTACCAACTTGTCTGGTGTCAAAAATAAT
AGGGGCCGCTGTCATCAGAGTAAGTTTAAACTGAGTTCTACTAACTAACGAGTAATATTTAAATTTTCAG
CATCTCGCGCCCGTGCCTCTGACTTCTAAGTCCAATTACTCTTCAACATCCCTACATGCTCTTTCTCCCT
GTGCTCCCACCCCCTATTTTTGTTATTATCAAAAAACTTCTCTTAATTTCTTTGTTTTTTAGCTTCTTTT
AAGTCACCTCTAACAATGAAATTGTGTAGATTCAAAAATAGAATTAATTCGTAATAAAAAGTCGAAAAAA
ATTGTGCTCCCTCCCCCCATTAATAATAATTCTATCCCAAAATCTACACAATGTTCTGTGTACACTTCTT
ATGTTTTTTACTTCTGATAAATTTTTTTGAAACATCATAGAAAAAACCGCACACAAAATACCTTATCATA
TGTTACGTTTCAGTTTATGACCGCAATTTTTATTTCTTCGCACGTCTGGGCCTCTCATGACGTCAAATCA
TGCTCATCGTGAAAAAGTTTTGGAGTATTTTTGGAATTTTTCAATCAAGTGAAAGTTTATGAAATTAATT
TTCCTGCTTTTGCTTTTTGGGGTTTCCCCTATTGTTTGTCAAGATTTCGAGGACGGCGTTTTTCTTGCTA
AAATCACAAGTATTGATGAGCACGATGCAAGAAAGATCGGAAGAAGGTTTGGGTTTGAGGCTCAGTGGAA
GGTGAGTAGAAGTTGATAATTTGAAAGTGGAGTAGTGTCTATGGGGTTTTTGCCTTAAATGACAGAATAC
ATTCCCAATATACCAAACATAACTGTTTCCTACTAGTCGGCCGTACGGGCCCTTTCGTCTCGCGCGTTTC
GGTGATGACGGTGAAAACCTCTGACACATGCAGCTCCCGGAGACGGTCACAGCTTGTCTGTAAGCGGATG
CCGGGAGCAGACAAGCCCGTCAGGGCGCGTCAGCGGGTGTTGGCGGGTGTCGGGGCTGGCTTAACTATGC
GGCATCAGAGCAGATTGTACTGAGAGTGCACCATATGCGGTGTGAAATACCGCACAGATGCGTAAGGAGA
AAATACCGCATCAGGCGGCCTTAAGGGCCTCGTGATACGCCTATTTTTATAGGTTAATGTCATGATAATA
ATGGTTTCTTAGACGTCAGGTGGCACTTTTCGGGGAAATGTGCGCGGAACCCCTATTTGTTTATTTTTCT
AAATACATTCAAATATGTATCCGCTCATGAGACAATAACCCTGATAAATGCTTCAATAATATTGAAAAAG
GAAGAGTATGAGTATTCAACATTTCCGTGTCGCCCTTATTCCCTTTTTTGCGGCATTTTGCCTTCCTGTT
TTTGCTCACCCAGAAACGCTGGTGAAAGTAAAAGATGCTGAAGATCAGTTGGGTGCACGAGTGGGTTACA
TCGAACTGGATCTCAACAGCGGTAAGATCCTTGAGAGTTTTCGCCCCGAAGAACGTTTTCCAATGATGAG
CACTTTTAAAGTTCTGCTATGTGGCGCGGTATTATCCCGTATTGACGCCGGGCAAGAGCAACTCGGTCGC
CGCATACACTATTCTCAGAATGACTTGGTTGAGTACTCACCAGTCACAGAAAAGCATCTTACGGATGGCA
TGACAGTAAGAGAATTATGCAGTGCTGCCATAACCATGAGTGATAACACTGCGGCCAACTTACTTCTGAC
AACGATCGGAGGACCGAAGGAGCTAACCGCTTTTTTGCACAACATGGGGGATCATGTAACTCGCCTTGAT
CGTTGGGAACCGGAGCTGAATGAAGCCATACCAAACGACGAGCGTGACACCACGATGCCTGTAGCAATGG
CAACAACGTTGCGCAAACTATTAACTGGCGAACTACTTACTCTAGCTTCCCGGCAACAATTAATAGACTG
GATGGAGGCGGATAAAGTTGCAGGACCACTTCTGCGCTCGGCCCTTCCGGCTGGCTGGTTTATTGCTGAT
AAATCTGGAGCCGGTGAGCGTGGGTCTCGCGGTATCATTGCAGCACTGGGGCCAGATGGTAAGCCCTCCC
GTATCGTAGTTATCTACACGACGGGGAGTCAGGCAACTATGGATGAACGAAATAGACAGATCGCTGAGAT
AGGTGCCTCACTGATTAAGCATTGGTAACTGTCAGACCAAGTTTACTCATATATACTTTAGATTGATTTA
AAACTTCATTTTTAATTTAAAAGGATCTAGGTGAAGATCCTTTTTGATAATCTCATGACCAAAATCCCTT
AACGTGAGTTTTCGTTCCACTGAGCGTCAGACCCCGTAGAAAAGATCAAAGGATCTTCTTGAGATCCTTT
TTTTCTGCGCGTAATCTGCTGCTTGCAAACAAAAAAACCACCGCTACCAGCGGTGGTTTGTTTGCCGGAT
CAAGAGCTACCAACTCTTTTTCCGAAGGTAACTGGCTTCAGCAGAGCGCAGATACCAAATACTGTTCTTC
TAGTGTAGCCGTAGTTAGGCCACCACTTCAAGAACTCTGTAGCACCGCCTACATACCTCGCTCTGCTAAT
CCTGTTACCAGTGGCTGCTGCCAGTGGCGATAAGTCGTGTCTTACCGGGTTGGACTCAAGACGATAGTTA
CCGGATAAGGCGCAGCGGTCGGGCTGAACGGGGGGTTCGTGCACACAGCCCAGCTTGGAGCGAACGACCT
ACACCGAACTGAGATACCTACAGCGTGAGCTATGAGAAAGCGCCACGCTTCCCGAAGGGAGAAAGGCGGA
CAGGTATCCGGTAAGCGGCAGGGTCGGAACAGGAGAGCGCACGAGGGAGCTTCCAGGGGGAAACGCCTGG
TATCTTTATAGTCCTGTCGGGTTTCGCCACCTCTGACTTGAGCGTCGATTTTTGTGATGCTCGTCAGGGG
GGCGGAGCCTATGGAAAAACGCCAGCAACGCGGCCTTTTTACGGTTCCTGGCCTTTTGCTGGCCTTTTGC
TCACATGTTCTTTCCTGCGTTATCCCCTGATTCTGTGGATAACCGTATTACCGCCTTTGAGTGAGCTGAT
ACCGCTCGCCGCAGCCGAACGACCGAGCGCAGCGAGTCAGTGAGCGAGGAAGCGGAAGAGCGCCCAATAC
GCAAACCGCCTCTCCCCGCGCGTTGGCCGATTCATTAATGCAGCTGGCACGACAGGTTTCCCGACTGGAA
AGCGGGCAGTGAGCGCAACGCAATTAATGTGAGTTAGCTCACTCATTAGGCACCCCAGGCTTTACACTTT
ATGCTTCCGGCTCGTATGTTGTGTGGAATTGTGAGCGGATAACAATTTCACACAGGAAACAGCTATGACC
ATGATTACGCCAAGCTGTAAGTTTAAACATGATCTTACTAACTAACTATTCTCATTTAAATTTTCAGAGC
TTAAAAATGGCTGAAATCACTCACAACGATGGATACGCTAACAACTTGGAAATGAAAT
